Addgene plasmid #178115: ANG_Halo_C_allele
Purpose: Donor vector for endogenous tagging of human ANG at the C-terminus with halotag
Depositing lab: iPSC Neurodegenerative Disease Initiative (iNDI) & Michael Ward. Depositing organization: National Institute of Neurological Disorders and Strokes (NINDS).
Backbone
  Vector backbone: pUC57-BsaI-Free
  Vector type: Donor vector
Growth in bacteria
  Bacterial resistance: Ampicillin, 100 μg/mL
  Growth temperature: 37°C
  Growth strain: DH5alpha
  Copy number: High Copy
Gene/Insert
  Gene/Insert name: Halotag (alt name: ANG)
  Species: H. sapiens (human)
  Entrez Gene: ANG (a.k.a. ALS9, HEL168, RAA1, RNASE4, RNASE5)
  Cloning method: Unknown
Terms and licenses: Academic/Nonprofit Terms; Industry Terms: Not Available to Industry
How to cite: ANG_Halo_C_allele was a gift from iPSC Neurodegenerative Disease Initiative (iNDI) & Michael Ward (Addgene plasmid # 178115 ; http://n2t.net/addgene:178115 ; RRID:Addgene_178115)
