[The description below was written by a language model from this plasmid's Addgene catalogue record and pLannotate feature annotations shown in this document.]
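Description:
ANG_Halo_C_allele is a homology-directed repair donor plasmid built on the pUC57-BsaI-Free cloning backbone. It is intended to tag the endogenous human ANG gene (angiogenin, also known as RNASE5 or ALS9) at its C-terminus with HaloTag. It is a bacterial cloning vector rather than an expression vector. It replicates in E. coli from a high-copy ColE1/pUC-type origin and is selected with ampicillin through the β-lactamase gene and its native promoter. The rest of the backbone consists of typical pUC remnants: the lac promoter, lac operator and CAP binding site, a lacZα fragment, and short lacI, rop and bom fragments. None of these has a role in the tagging application.

The payload lies between the lacZα remnants. An annotated fragment of the ANG coding sequence, about 400 bp, presumably forms the upstream homology arm ending at the last codons of the gene. After a short gap that is likely a linker comes an open reading frame annotated as the haloalkane dehalogenase dhaA, the bacterial enzyme from which HaloTag was engineered. The region downstream of the tag presumably serves as the 3′ homology arm. The only annotation there is a short match to MYL10, which is probably a spurious similarity hit rather than a deliberate element. No mammalian promoter, polyadenylation signal, selection cassette or recombinase sites are annotated, consistent with a design in which the fusion is expressed from the native ANG locus after integration.

The construct would normally be delivered together with a site-specific nuclease such as Cas9, although the record does not name the nuclease or guide. The resulting ANG-HaloTag fusion can be covalently labelled with chloroalkane ligands for imaging, pulldown or degradation studies. The construct comes from an iPSC neurodegenerative disease initiative, which suggests use in human iPSC lines.
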