Features (pLannotate 1.2.2; 13 found; start..end, strand, type, name):
     12..33      -  protein_bind   CAP binding site: CAP binding activates transcription in the presence of cAMP. E. coli catabolite activator protein
     46..138     -  CDS            lacI (fragment): lac repressor; lacI; The lac repressor binds to the lac operator to inhibit transcription in E. coli. This inhibition can be relieved by adding lactose or isopropyl-β-D-thiogalactopyranoside (IPTG).
    321..909     -  rep_origin     ori: high-copy-number ColE1/pMB1/pBR322/pUC origin of replication
   1080..1940    -  CDS            AmpR: β-lactamase; bla; confers resistance to ampicillin, carbenicillin, and related antibiotics
   1941..2045    -  promoter       AmpR promoter: bla
   2140..2175    +  CDS            rop (fragment): Rop protein, which maintains plasmids at low copy number; rop
   2277..2376    +  misc_feature   bom (fragment): basis of mobility region from pBR322
   2382..2539    -  CDS            lacZα (fragment): LacZα fragment of β-galactosidase; lacZ fragment
   2572..2970    +  CDS            ANG (fragment): ANGI_HUMAN - Also known as RNASE5. Experimental evidence at protein level: Swiss-Prot protein existence level 1. Binds to actin on the surface of endothelial cells; once bound, angiogenin is endocytosed and translocated to the nucleus. Stimulates ribosomal RNA synthesis including that containing the initiation site sequences of 45S rRNA. Cleaves tRNA within anticodon loops to produce tRNA-derived stress-induced fragments (tiRNAs) which inhibit protein synthesis and triggers the assembly of stress granules (SGs). Angiogenin induces vascularization of normal and malignant tissues. Angiogenic act
   3016..3891    +  CDS            dhaA: DHAA_PSEPV - Experimental evidence at protein level: Swiss-Prot protein existence level 1. Catalyzes hydrolytic cleavage of carbon-halogen bonds in halogenated aliphatic compounds, leading to the formation of the corresponding primary alcohols, halide ions and protons. Has a broad substrate specificity, as it is able to dehalogenate mono- and di- chlorinated and brominated alkanes (up to at least C10), and the two isomers of 1,3-dichloropropene to 3-chloroallyl alcohol; the highest activity was found with 1,2-dibromoethane, while no activity was observed with the analog 1,2-dichloroethane. Fro
   4223..4318    +  CDS            MYL10 (fragment): MYL10_HUMAN - Also known as MYLC2PL, PLRLC. Experimental evidence at protein level: Swiss-Prot protein existence level 1. From Homo sapiens (Human).
   4385..4401    -  protein_bind   lac operator: The lac repressor binds to the lac operator to inhibit transcription in E. coli. This inhibition can be relieved by adding lactose or isopropyl-β-D-thiogalactopyranoside (IPTG). lac repressor encoded by lacI
   4409..4439    -  promoter       lac promoter: promoter for the E. coli lac operon
>Addgene plasmid #178115 | ANG_Halo_C_allele | addgene full sequence | sequence record 349357 | Addgene NGS Result
TGGGGTGCCTAATGAGTGAGCTAACTCACATTAATTGCGTTGCGCTCACTGCCCGCTTTCCAGTCGGGAA
ACCTGTCGTGCCAGCTGCATTAATGAATCGGCCAACGCGCGGGGAGAGGCGGTTTGCGTATTGGGCGCTC
TTCCGCTTCCTCGCTCACTGACTCGCTGCGCTCGGTCGTTCGGCTGCGGCGAGCGGTATCAGCTCACTCA
AAGGCGGTAATACGGTTATCCACAGAATCAGGGGATAACGCAGGAAAGAACATGTGAGCAAAAGGCCAGC
AAAAGGCCAGGAACCGTAAAAAGGCCGCGTTGCTGGCGTTTTTCCATAGGCTCCGCCCCCCTGACGAGCA
TCACAAAAATCGACGCTCAAGTCAGAGGTGGCGAAACCCGACAGGACTATAAAGATACCAGGCGTTTCCC
CCTGGAAGCTCCCTCGTGCGCTCTCCTGTTCCGACCCTGCCGCTTACCGGATACCTGTCCGCCTTTCTCC
CTTCGGGAAGCGTGGCGCTTTCTCATAGCTCACGCTGTAGGTATCTCAGTTCGGTGTAGGTCGTTCGCTC
CAAGCTGGGCTGTGTGCACGAACCCCCCGTTCAGCCCGACCGCTGCGCCTTATCCGGTAACTATCGTCTT
GAGTCCAACCCGGTAAGACACGACTTATCGCCACTGGCAGCAGCCACTGGTAACAGGATTAGCAGAGCGA
GGTATGTAGGCGGTGCTACAGAGTTCTTGAAGTGGTGGCCTAACTACGGCTACACTAGAAGAACAGTATT
TGGTATCTGCGCTCTGCTGAAGCCAGTTACCTTCGGAAAAAGAGTTGGTAGCTCTTGATCCGGCAAACAA
ACCACCGCTGGTAGCGGTGGTTTTTTTGTTTGCAAGCAGCAGATTACGCGCAGAAAAAAAGGATCTCAAG
AAGATCCTTTGATCTTTTCTACGGGGTCTGACGCTCAGTGGAACGAAAACTCACGTTAAGGGATTTTGGT
CATGAGATTATCAAAAAGGATCTTCACCTAGATCCTTTTAAATTAAAAATGAAGTTTTAAATCAATCTAA
AGTATATATGAGTAAACTTGGTCTGACAGTTACCAATGCTTAATCAGTGAGGCACCTATCTCAGCGATCT
GTCTATTTCGTTCATCCATAGTTGCCTGACTCCCCGTCGTGTAGATAACTACGATACGGGAGGGCTTACC
ATCTGGCCCCAGTGCTGCAATGATACCGCGAGATCCACGCTCACCGGCTCCAGATTTATCAGCAATAAAC
CAGCCAGCCGGAAGGGCCGAGCGCAGAAGTGGTCCTGCAACTTTATCCGCCTCCATCCAGTCTATTAATT
GTTGCCGGGAAGCTAGAGTAAGTAGTTCGCCAGTTAATAGTTTGCGCAACGTTGTTGCCATTGCTACAGG
CATCGTGGTGTCACGCTCGTCGTTTGGTATGGCTTCATTCAGCTCCGGTTCCCAACGATCAAGGCGAGTT
ACATGATCCCCCATGTTGTGCAAAAAAGCGGTTAGCTCCTTCGGTCCTCCGATCGTTGTCAGAAGTAAGT
TGGCCGCAGTGTTATCACTCATGGTTATGGCAGCACTGCATAATTCTCTTACTGTCATGCCATCCGTAAG
ATGCTTTTCTGTGACTGGTGAGTACTCAACCAAGTCATTCTGAGAATAGTGTATGCGGCGACCGAGTTGC
TCTTGCCCGGCGTCAATACGGGATAATACCGCGCCACATAGCAGAACTTTAAAAGTGCTCATCATTGGAA
AACGTTCTTCGGGGCGAAAACTCTCAAGGATCTTACCGCTGTTGAGATCCAGTTCGATGTAACCCACTCG
TGCACCCAACTGATCTTCAGCATCTTTTACTTTCACCAGCGTTTCTGGGTGAGCAAAAACAGGAAGGCAA
AATGCCGCAAAAAAGGGAATAAGGGCGACACGGAAATGTTGAATACTCATACTCTTCCTTTTTCAATATT
ATTGAAGCATTTATCAGGGTTATTGTCTCATGAGCGGATACATATTTGAATGTATTTAGAAAAATAAACA
AATAGGGGTTCCGCGCACATTTCCCCGAAAAGTGCCACCTGACGTCTAAGAAACCATTATTATCATGACA
TTAACCTATAAAAATAGGCGTATCACGAGGCCCTTTCGTCTCGCGCGTTTCGGTGATGACGGTGAAAACC
TCTGACACATGCAGCTCCCGGAGACGGTCACAGCTTGTCTGTAAGCGGATGCCGGGAGCAGACAAGCCCG
TCAGGGCGCGTCAGCGGGTGTTGGCGGGTGTCGGGGCTGGCTTAACTATGCGGCATCAGAGCAGATTGTA
CTGAGAGTGCACCATATGCGGTGTGAAATACCGCACAGATGCGTAAGGAGAAAATACCGCATCAGGCGCC
ATTCGCCATTCAGGCTGCGCAACTGTTGGGAAGGGCGATCGGTGCGGGCCTCTTCGCTATTACGCCAGCT
GGCGAAAGGGGGATGTGCTGCAAGGCGATTAAGTTGGGTAACGCCAGGGTTTTCCCAGTCACGACGTTGT
AAAACGACGGCCAGTGAATTCGAGCTCGGTACCTCGCGAATGCATCTAGAGGGTCTGGGTCTGACCCCAC
CGACCCTGGCTCAGGATAACTCCAGGTACACACACTTCCTGACCCAGCACTATGATGCCAAACCACAGGG
CCGGGATGACAGATACTGTGAAAGCATCATGAGGAGACGGGGCCTGACCTCACCCTGCAAAGACATCAAC
ACATTTATTCATGGCAACAAGCGCAGCATCAAGGCCATCTGTGAAAACAAGAATGGAAACCCTCACAGAG
AAAACCTAAGAATAAGCAAGTCTTCTTTCCAGGTCACCACTTGCAAGCTACATGGAGGTTCCCCCTGGCC
TCCATGCCAGTACCGAGCCACAGCGGGGTTCAGAAACGTTGTTGTTGCTTGTGAAAATGGCTTACCTGTC
CACTTGGATCAGTCAATTTTCCGTCGTCCGGGTGGAGGAGGTTCTGGAGGCGGTGGAAGTGGTGGCGGAG
GTAGCGCCGAGATCGGCACCGGCTTTCCCTTCGATCCTCACTACGTGGAAGTGCTGGGCGAGAGAATGCA
CTATGTGGACGTGGGCCCCAGAGATGGAACCCCTGTGCTGTTTCTGCACGGCAACCCTACCAGCAGCTAC
GTGTGGCGGAACATCATCCCTCACGTGGCCCCTACACACAGATGTATCGCCCCTGACCTGATCGGCATGG
GCAAGAGCGATAAGCCCGACCTGGGCTACTTCTTCGACGACCACGTGCGGTTCATGGACGCCTTTATTGA
GGCCCTCGGCCTGGAAGAGGTGGTGCTGGTTATTCACGATTGGGGCAGCGCCCTGGGATTCCACTGGGCC
AAGAGAAACCCCGAGAGAGTGAAGGGAATCGCCTTCATGGAATTCATCAGGCCCATTCCTACCTGGGACG
AGTGGCCTGAGTTCGCCAGAGAGACATTCCAGGCCTTCAGAACCACCGACGTGGGCAGAAAGCTGATCAT
CGACCAGAACGTGTTCATCGAGGGCACCCTGCCTATGGGAGTCGTCAGACCACTGACCGAGGTGGAAATG
GACCACTACAGAGAGCCCTTTCTGAACCCCGTGGACCGGGAACCTCTTTGGAGATTCCCCAACGAGCTGC
CCATTGCCGGCGAGCCTGCTAATATTGTGGCCCTGGTGGAAGAGTACATGGACTGGCTGCATCAGAGCCC
CGTGCCTAAGCTGCTGTTTTGGGGAACACCCGGCGTGCTGATTCCTCCTGCTGAAGCTGCCAGACTGGCC
AAGAGCCTGCCTAATTGCAAGGCCGTGGATATCGGCCCTGGCCTGAATCTGCTGCAAGAGGACAACCCCG
ATCTGATCGGCTCCGAGATTGCCAGATGGCTGAGCACCCTGGAAATCAGCGGATAACCAGCGGGCCCCTG
GTCAAGTGCTGGCTCTGCTGTCCTTGCCTTCCATTTCCCCTCTGCACCCAGAACAGTGGTGGCAACATTC
ATTGCCAAGGGCCCAAAGAAAGAGCTACCTGGACCTTTTGTTTTCTGTTTGACAACATGTTTAATAAATA
AAAATGTCTTGATATCAGTAAGAATCAGAGTCTTCTCACTGATTCTGGGCATATTGATCTTTCCCCCATT
TTCTCTACTTGGCTGCTCCCTGAGAGGACTGCATAGGATAGAAATGCCTTTTTCTTTTCTTTTCGTTTTT
TTTTTTTTTTTTTTTGAGATGGAGTCTCACTCTGTCGCCCAGGCTTAAGTGCAATGGCACAATCTCGGCT
CACTGCAACCTCTCTCTCCTGGGTTCAAGTGATTCTGGATCCCGGGCCCGTCGACTGCAGAGGCCTGCAT
GCAAGCTTGGCGTAATCATGGTCATAGCTGTTTCCTGTGTGAAATTGTTATCCGCTCACAATTCCACACA
ACATACGAGCCGGAAGCATAAAGTGTAAAGCC
