>Addgene plasmid #178115 | ANG_Halo_C_allele | depositor partial sequence | sequence record 345752 | insert
GGGTCTGGGTCTGACCCCACCGACCCTGGCTCAGGATAACTCCAGGTACACACACTTCCTGACCCAGCAC
TATGATGCCAAACCACAGGGCCGGGATGACAGATACTGTGAAAGCATCATGAGGAGACGGGGCCTGACCT
CACCCTGCAAAGACATCAACACATTTATTCATGGCAACAAGCGCAGCATCAAGGCCATCTGTGAAAACAA
GAATGGAAACCCTCACAGAGAAAACCTAAGAATAAGCAAGTCTTCTTTCCAGGTCACCACTTGCAAGCTA
CATGGAGGTTCCCCCTGGCCTCCATGCCAGTACCGAGCCACAGCGGGGTTCAGAAACGTTGTTGTTGCTT
GTGAAAATGGCTTACCTGTCCACTTGGATCAGTCAATTTTCCGTCGTCCGGGTGGAGGAGGTTCTGGAGG
CGGTGGAAGTGGTGGCGGAGGTAGCGCCGAGATCGGCACCGGCTTTCCCTTCGATCCTCACTACGTGGAA
GTGCTGGGCGAGAGAATGCACTATGTGGACGTGGGCCCCAGAGATGGAACCCCTGTGCTGTTTCTGCACG
GCAACCCTACCAGCAGCTACGTGTGGCGGAACATCATCCCTCACGTGGCCCCTACACACAGATGTATCGC
CCCTGACCTGATCGGCATGGGCAAGAGCGATAAGCCCGACCTGGGCTACTTCTTCGACGACCACGTGCGG
TTCATGGACGCCTTTATTGAGGCCCTCGGCCTGGAAGAGGTGGTGCTGGTTATTCACGATTGGGGCAGCG
CCCTGGGATTCCACTGGGCCAAGAGAAACCCCGAGAGAGTGAAGGGAATCGCCTTCATGGAATTCATCAG
GCCCATTCCTACCTGGGACGAGTGGCCTGAGTTCGCCAGAGAGACATTCCAGGCCTTCAGAACCACCGAC
GTGGGCAGAAAGCTGATCATCGACCAGAACGTGTTCATCGAGGGCACCCTGCCTATGGGAGTCGTCAGAC
CACTGACCGAGGTGGAAATGGACCACTACAGAGAGCCCTTTCTGAACCCCGTGGACCGGGAACCTCTTTG
GAGATTCCCCAACGAGCTGCCCATTGCCGGCGAGCCTGCTAATATTGTGGCCCTGGTGGAAGAGTACATG
GACTGGCTGCATCAGAGCCCCGTGCCTAAGCTGCTGTTTTGGGGAACACCCGGCGTGCTGATTCCTCCTG
CTGAAGCTGCCAGACTGGCCAAGAGCCTGCCTAATTGCAAGGCCGTGGATATCGGCCCTGGCCTGAATCT
GCTGCAAGAGGACAACCCCGATCTGATCGGCTCCGAGATTGCCAGATGGCTGAGCACCCTGGAAATCAGC
GGATAACCAGCGGGCCCCTGGTCAAGTGCTGGCTCTGCTGTCCTTGCCTTCCATTTCCCCTCTGCACCCA
GAACAGTGGTGGCAACATTCATTGCCAAGGGCCCAAAGAAAGAGCTACCTGGACCTTTTGTTTTCTGTTT
GACAACATGTTTAATAAATAAAAATGTCTTGATATCAGTAAGAATCAGAGTCTTCTCACTGATTCTGGGC
ATATTGATCTTTCCCCCATTTTCTCTACTTGGCTGCTCCCTGAGAGGACTGCATAGGATAGAAATGCCTT
TTTCTTTTCTTTTCGTTTTTTTTTTTTTTTTTTTTGAGATGGAGTCTCACTCTGTCGCCCAGGCTTAAGT
GCAATGGCACAATCTCGGCTCACTGCAACCTCTCTCTCCTGGGTTCAAGTGATTCT
